>Addgene plasmid #218653 | msHook2 g2 lentiCRISPRv2-mCherry | addgene full sequence | sequence record 431933 | Addgene NGS Result
GCCTCGGCCTCTGCATAAATAAAAAAAATTAGTCAGCCATGGGGCGGAGAATGGGCGGAACTGGGCGGAG
TTAGGGGCGGGATGGGCGGAGTTAGGGGCGGGACTATGGTTGCTGACTAATTGAGATGCATGCTTTGCAT
ACTTCTGCCTGCTGGGGAGCCTGGGGACTTTCCACACCTGGTTGCTGACTAATTGAGATGCATGCTTTGC
ATACTTCTGCCTGCTGGGGAGCCTGGGGACTTTCCACACCCTAACTGACACACATTCCACAGAATTAATT
CGCGTTAAATTTTTGTTAAATCAGCTCATTTTTTAACCAATAGGCCGAAATCGGCAAAATCCCTTATAAA
TCAAAAGAATAGACCGAGATAGGGT
[37 nt withheld, positions 376-412]
AAAGAACGTGGACTCCAACGTCAAAGG
[49 nt withheld, positions 440-488]
T
[91 nt withheld, positions 490-580]
G
[124 nt withheld, positions 582-705]
GGGGATACCCCCTAGAGCCCCAGCTGGTTCTTTCCGCCTCAGAAGCCATAGAGCCCACCGCATCCCCAGC
ATGCCTGCTATTGTCTTCCCAATCCTCCCCCTTGCTGTCCTGCCCCACCCCACCCCCCAGAATAGAATGA
CACCTACTCAGACAATGCGATGCAATTTCCTCATTTTATTAGGAAAGGACAGTGGGAGTGGCACCTTCCA
GGGTCAAGGAAGGCACGGGGGAGGGGCAAACAACAGATGGCTGGCAACTAGAAGGCACAGTCGAGGCTGA
TCAGCGGGTTTAAACGGGCCCTGCTAGAGATTTTCCACACTGACTAAAAGGGTCTGAGGGATCTCTAGTT
ACCAGAGTCACACAACAGACGGGCACACACTACTTGAAGCACTCAAGGCAAGCTTTATTGAGGCTTAAGC
AGTGGGTTCCCTAGTTAGCCAGAGAGCTCCCAGGCTCAGATCTGGTCTAACCAGAGAGACCCAGTACAAG
CAAAAAGCAGATCTTGTCTTCGTTGGGAGTGAATTAGCCCTTCCAGTCCCCCCTTTTCTTTTAAAAAGTG
GCTAAGATCTACAGCTGCCTTGTAAGTCATTGGTCTTAAAGTCGACGCGGGGAGGCGGCCCAAAGGGAGA
TCCGACTCGTCTGAGGGCGAAGGCGAAGACGCGGAAGAGGCCGCAGAGCCGGCAGCAGGCCGCGGGAAGG
AAGGTCCGCTGGATTGAGGGCCGAAGGGACGTAGCAGAAGGACGTCCCGCGCAGAATCCAGGTGGCAACA
CAGGCGAGCAGCCAAGGAAAGGACGATGATTTCCCCGACAACACCACGGAATTGTCAGTGCCCAACAGCC
GAGCCCCTGTCCAGCAGCGGGCAAGGCAGGCGGCGATGAGTTCCGCCGTGGCAATAGGGAGGGGGAAAGC
GAAAGTCCCGGAAAGGAGCTGACAGGTGGTGGCAATGCCCCAACCAGTGGGGGTTGCGTCAGCAAACACA
GTGCACACCACGCCACGTTGCCTGACAACGGGCCACAACTCCTCATAAAGAGACAGCAACCAGGATTTAT
ACAAGGAGGAGAAAATGAAAGCCATACGGGAAGCAATAGCATGATACAAAGGCATTAAAGCAGCGTATCC
ACATAGCGTAAAAGGAGCAACATAGTTAAGAATACCAGTCAATCTTTCACAAATTTTGTAATCCAGAGGT
TGATTGTCGACTTAACGCGTTTACTTGTACAGCTCGTCCATGCCGCCGGTGGAGTGGCGGCCCTCGGCGC
GTTCGTACTGTTCCACGATGGTGTAGTCCTCGTTGTGGGAGGTGATGTCCAACTTGATGTTGACGTTGTA
GGCGCCGGGCAGCTGCACGGGCTTCTTGGCCTTGTAGGTGGTCTTGACCTCAGCGTCGTAGTGGCCGCCG
TCCTTCAGCTTCAGCCTCTGCTTGATCTCGCCCTTCAGGGCGCCGTCCTCGGGGTACATCCGCTCGGAGG
AGGCCTCCCAGCCCATGGTCTTCTTCTGCATTACGGGGCCGTCGGAGGGGAAGTTGGTGCCGCGCAGCTT
CACCTTGTAGATGAACTCGCCGTCCTGCAGGGAGGAGTCCTGGGTCACGGTCACCACGCCGCCGTCCTCG
AAGTTCATCACGCGCTCCCACTTGAAGCCCTCGGGGAAGGACAGCTTCAAGTAGTCGGGGATGTCGGCGG
GGTGCTTCACGTAGGCCTTGGAGCCGTACATGAACTGAGGGGACAGGATGTCCCAGGCGAAGGGCAGGGG
GCCACCCTTGGTCACCTTCAGCTTGGCGGTCTGGGTGCCCTCGTAGGGGCGGCCCTCGCCCTCGCCCTCG
ATCTCGAACTCGTGGCCGTTCACGGAGCCCTCCATGTGCACCTTGAAGCGCATGAACTCCTTGATGATGG
CCATGTTATCCTCCTCGCCCTTGCTCACCGGTCCAGGATTCTCTTCGACATCTCCGGCTTGTTTCAGCAG
AGAGAAGTTTGTTGCGCCGGATCCCTTATCGTCATCGTCTTTGTAATCTTTCTTCTTCTTAGCCTGTCCA
GCCTTCTTTGTGGCGGCAGGTCGCTTGTCGCCTCCCAGCTGAGACAGGTCGATCCGTGTCTCGTACAGGC
CGGTGATGCTCTGGTGGATCAGGGTGGCGTCCAGCACCTCTTTGGTGCTGGTGTACCTCTTCCGGTCGAT
GGTGGTGTCAAAGTACTTGAAGGCGGCAGGGGCTCCCAGATTGGTCAGGGTAAACAGGTGGATGATATTC
TCGGCCTGCTCTCTGATGGGCTTATCCCGGTGCTTGTTGTAGGCGGACAGCACTTTGTCCAGATTAGCGT
CGGCCAGGATCACTCTCTTGGAGAACTCGCTGATCTGCTCGATGATCTCGTCCAGGTAGTGCTTGTGCTG
TTCCACAAACAGCTGTTTCTGCTCATTATCCTCGGGGGAGCCCTTCAGCTTCTCATAGTGGCTGGCCAGG
TACAGGAAGTTCACATATTTGGAGGGCAGGGCCAGTTCGTTTCCCTTCTGCAGTTCGCCGGCAGAGGCCA
GCATTCTCTTCCGGCCGTTTTCCAGCTCGAACAGGGAGTACTTAGGCAGCTTGATGATCAGGTCCTTTTT
CACTTCTTTGTAGCCCTTGGCTTCCAGAAAGTCGATGGGATTCTTCTCGAAGCTGCTTCTTTCCATGATG
GTGATCCCCAGCAGCTCTTTCACACTCTTCAGTTTCTTGGACTTGCCCTTTTCCACTTTGGCCACCACCA
GCACAGAATAGGCCACGGTGGGGCTGTCGAAGCCGCCGTACTTCTTAGGGTCCCAGTCCTTCTTTCTGGC
GATCAGCTTATCGCTGTTCCTCTTGGGCAGGATAGACTCTTTGCTGAAGCCGCCTGTCTGCACCTCGGTC
TTTTTCACGATATTCACTTGGGGCATGCTCAGCACTTTCCGCACGGTGGCAAAATCCCGGCCCTTATCCC
ACACGATCTCCCCGGTTTCGCCGTTTGTCTCGATCAGAGGCCGCTTCCGGATCTCGCCGTTGGCCAGGGT
AATCTCGGTCTTGAAAAAGTTCATGATGTTGCTGTAGAAGAAGTACTTGGCGGTAGCCTTGCCGATTTCC
TGCTCGCTCTTGGCGATCATCTTCCGCACGTCGTACACCTTGTAGTCGCCGTACACGAACTCGCTTTCCA
GCTTAGGGTACTTTTTGATCAGGGCGGTTCCCACGACGGCGTTCAGGTAGGCGTCGTGGGCGTGGTGGTA
GTTGTTGATCTCGCGCACTTTGTAAAACTGGAAATCCTTCCGGAAATCGGACACCAGCTTGGACTTCAGG
GTGATCACTTTCACTTCCCGGATCAGCTTGTCATTCTCGTCGTACTTAGTGTTCATCCGGGAGTCCAGGA
TCTGTGCCACGTGCTTTGTGATCTGCCGGGTTTCCACCAGCTGTCTCTTGATGAAGCCGGCCTTATCCAG
TTCGCTCAGGCCGCCTCTCTCGGCCTTGGTCAGATTGTCGAACTTTCTCTGGGTAATCAGCTTGGCGTTC
AGCAGCTGCCGCCAGTAGTTCTTCATCTTCTTCACGACCTCTTCGGAGGGCACGTTGTCGCTCTTGCCCC
GGTTCTTGTCGCTTCTGGTCAGCACCTTGTTGTCGATGGAGTCGTCCTTCAGAAAGCTCTGAGGCACGAT
ATGGTCCACATCGTAGTCGGACAGCCGGTTGATGTCCAGTTCCTGGTCCACGTACATATCCCGCCCATTC
TGCAGGTAGTACAGGTACAGCTTCTCGTTCTGCAGCTGGGTGTTTTCCACGGGGTGTTCTTTCAGGATCT
GGCTGCCCAGCTCTTTGATGCCCTCTTCGATCCGCTTCATTCTCTCGCGGCTGTTCTTCTGTCCCTTCTG
GGTGGTCTGGTTCTCTCTGGCCATTTCGATCACGATGTTCTCGGGCTTGTGCCGGCCCATCACTTTCACG
AGCTCGTCCACCACCTTCACTGTCTGCAGGATGCCCTTCTTAATGGCGGGGCTGCCGGCCAGATTGGCAA
TGTGCTCGTGCAGGCTATCGCCCTGGCCGGACACCTGGGCTTTCTGGATGTCCTCTTTAAAGGTCAGGCT
GTCGTCGTGGATCAGCTGCATGAAGTTTCTGTTGGCGAAGCCGTCGGACTTCAGGAAATCCAGGATTGTC
TTGCCGGACTGCTTGTCCCGGATGCCGTTGATCAGCTTCCGGCTCAGCCTGCCCCAGCCGGTGTATCTCC
GCCGCTTCAGCTGCTTCATCACTTTGTCGTCGAACAGGTGGGCATAGGTTTTCAGCCGTTCCTCGATCAT
CTCTCTGTCCTCAAACAGTGTCAGGGTCAGCACGATATCTTCCAGAATGTCCTCGTTTTCCTCATTGTCC
AGGAAGTCCTTGTCCTTGATAATTTTCAGCAGATCGTGGTATGTGCCCAGGGAGGCGTTGAACCGATCTT
CCACGCCGGAGATTTCCACGGAGTCGAAGCACTCGATTTTCTTGAAGTAGTCCTCTTTCAGCTGCTTCAC
GGTCACTTTCCGGTTGGTCTTGAACAGCAGGTCCACGATGGCCTTTTTCTGCTCGCCGCTCAGGAAGGCG
GGCTTTCTCATTCCCTCGGTCACGTATTTCACTTTGGTCAGCTCGTTATACACGGTGAAGTACTCGTACA
GCAGGCTGTGCTTGGGCAGCACCTTCTCGTTGGGCAGGTTCTTATCGAAGTTGGTCATCCGCTCGATGAA
GCTCTGGGCGGAAGCGCCCTTGTCCACCACTTCCTCGAAGTTCCAGGGGGTGATGGTTTCCTCGCTCTTT
CTGGTCATCCAGGCGAATCTGCTGTTTCCCCTGGCCAGAGGGCCCACGTAGTAGGGGATGCGGAAGGTCA
GGATCTTCTCGATCTTTTCCCGGTTGTCCTTCAGGAATGGGTAAAAATCTTCCTGCCGCCGCAGAATGGC
GTGCAGCTCTCCCAGGTGGATCTGGTGGGGGATGCTGCCGTTGTCGAAGGTCCGCTGCTTCCGCAGCAGG
TCCTCTCTGTTCAGCTTCACGAGCAGTTCCTCGGTGCCGTCCATCTTTTCCAGGATGGGCTTGATGAACT
TGTAGAACTCTTCCTGGCTGGCTCCGCCGTCAATGTAGCCGGCGTAGCCGTTCTTGCTCTGGTCGAAGAA
AATCTCTTTGTACTTCTCAGGCAGCTGCTGCCGCACGAGAGCTTTCAGCAGGGTCAGGTCCTGGTGGTGC
TCGTCGTATCTCTTGATCATAGAGGCGCTCAGGGGGGCCTTGGTGATCTCGGTGTTCACTCTCAGGATGT
CGCTCAGCAGGATGGCGTCGGACAGGTTCTTGGCGGCCAGAAACAGGTCGGCGTACTGGTCGCCGATCTG
GGCCAGCAGGTTGTCCAGGTCGTCGTCGTAGGTGTCCTTGCTCAGCTGCAGTTTGGCATCCTCGGCCAGG
TCGAAGTTGCTCTTGAAGTTGGGGGTCAGGCCCAGGCTCAGGGCAATCAGGTTTCCGAACAGGCCATTCT
TCTTCTCGCCGGGCAGCTGGGCGATCAGATTTTCCAGCCGTCTGCTCTTGCTCAGTCTGGCAGACAGGAT
GGCCTTGGCGTCCACGCCGCTGGCGTTGATGGGGTTTTCCTCGAACAGCTGGTTGTAGGTCTGCACCAGC
TGGATGAACAGCTTGTCCACGTCGCTGTTGTCGGGGTTCAGGTCGCCCTCGATCAGGAAGTGGCCCCGGA
ACTTGATCATGTGGGCCAGGGCCAGATAGATCAGCCGCAGGTCGGCCTTGTCGGTGCTGTCCACCAGTTT
CTTTCTCAGGTGGTAGATGGTGGGGTACTTCTCGTGGTAGGCCACCTCGTCCACGATGTTGCCGAAGATG
GGGTGCCGCTCGTGCTTCTTATCCTCTTCCACCAGGAAGGACTCTTCCAGTCTGTGGAAGAAGCTGTCGT
CCACCTTGGCCATCTCGTTGCTGAAGATCTCTTGCAGATAGCAGATCCGGTTCTTCCGTCTGGTGTATCT
TCTTCTGGCGGTTCTCTTCAGCCGGGTGGCCTCGGCTGTTTCGCCGCTGTCGAACAGCAGGGCTCCGATC
AGGTTCTTCTTGATGCTGTGCCGGTCGGTGTTGCCCAGCACCTTGAATTTCTTGCTGGGCACCTTGTACT
CGTCGGTGATCACGGCCCAGCCCACAGAGTTGGTGCCGATGTCCAGGCCGATGCTGTACTTCTTGTCCAT
GGTGGCAGCGCTCTAGAACCGGTCCTGTGTTCTGGCGGCAAACCCGTTGCGAAAAAGAACGTTCACGGCG
ACTACTGCACTTATATACGGTTCTCCCCCACCCTCGGGAAAAAGGCGGAGCCAGTACACGACATCACTTT
CCCAGTTTACCCCGCGCCACCTTCTCTAGGCACCGGATCAATTGCCGACCCCTCCCCCCAACTTCTCGGG
GACTGTGGGCGATGTGCGCTCTGCCCACTGACGGGCACCGGAGCCAATTCCCACTCCTTTCAAGACCTAG
CTAGCGAATTCAAAAAAGCACCGACTCGGTGCCACTTTTTCAAGTTGATAACGGACTAGCCTTATTTTAA
CTTGCTATTTCTAGCTCTAAAACTGTGTCAGATCAGCATCTCCCGGTGTTTCGTCCTTTCCACAAGATAT
ATAAAGCCAAGAAATCGAAATACTTTCAAGTTACGGTAAGCATATGATAGTCCATTTTAAAACATAATTT
TAAAACTGCAAACTACCCAAGAAATTATTACTTTCTACGTCACGTATTTTGTACTAATATCTTTGTGTTT
ACAGTCAAATTAATTCTAATTATCTCTCTAACAGCCTTGTATCGTATATGCAAATATGAAGGAATCATGG
GAAATAGGCCCTCGGTACCTTAATTAACCAAACTGGATCTCTGCTGTCCCTGTAATAAACCCGAAAATTT
TGAATTTTTGTAATTTGTTTTTGTAATTCTTTAGTTTGTATGTCTGTTGCTATTATGTCTACTATTCTTT
CCCCTGCACTGTACCCCCCAATCCCCCCTTTTCTTTTAAAATTGTGGATGAATACTGCCATTTGTCTGCA
GAATTGGCGCACGCAGTGCCGATCCGTTCACTAATCGAATGGATCTGTCTCTGTCTCTCTCTCCACCTTC
TTCTTCTATTCCTTCGGGCCTGTCGGGTCCCCTCGGGGTTGGGAGGTGGGTCTGAAACGATAATGGTGAA
TATCCCTGCCTAACTCTATTCACTATAGAAAGTACAGCAAAAACTATTCTTAAACCTACCAAGCCTCCTA
CTATCATTATGAATAATTTTATATACCACAGCCAATTTGTTATGTTAAACCAATTCCACAAACTTGCCCA
TTTATCTAATTCCAATAATTCTTGTTCATTCTTTTCTTGCTGGTTTTGCGATTCTTCAATTAAGGAGTGT
ATTAAGCTTGTGTAATTGTTAATTTCTCTGTCCCACTCCATCCAGGTCGTGTGATTCCAAATCTGTTCCA
GAGATTTATTACTCCAACTAGCATTCCAAGGCACAGCAGTGGTGCAAATGAGTTTTCCAGAGCAACCCCA
AATCCCCAGGAGCTGTTGATCCTTTAGGTATCTTTCCACAGCCAGGATTCTTGCCTGGAGCTGCTTGATG
CCCCAGACTGTGAGTTGCAACAGATGCTGTTGCGCCTCAATAGCCCTCAGCAAATTGTTCTGCTGCTGCA
CTATACCAGACAATAATTGTCTGGCCTGTACCGTCAGCGTCATTGACGCTGCGCCCATAGTGCTTCCTGC
TGCTCCCAAGAACCCAAGGAACAAAGCTCCTATTCCCACTGCTCTTTTTTCTCTCTGCACCACTCTTCTC
TTTGCCTTGGTGGGTGCTACTCCTAATGGTTCAATTTTTACTACTTTATATTTATATAATTCACTTCTCC
AATTGTCCCTCATATCTCCTCCTCCAGGTCTGAAGATCAGCGGCCGCTTGCTGTGCGGTGGTCTTACTTT
TGTTTTGCTCTTCCTCTATCTTGTCTAAAGCTTCCTTGGTGTCTTTTATCTCTATCCTTTGATGCACACA
ATAGAGGGTTGCTACTGTATTATATAATGATCTAAGTTCTTCTGATCCTGTCTGAAGGGATGGTTGTAGC
TGTCCCAGTATTTGTCTACAGCCTTCTGATGTTTCTAACAGGCCAGGATTAACTGCGAATCGTTCTAGCT
CCCTGCTTGCCCATACTATATGTTTTAATTTATATTTTTTCTTTCCCCCTGGCCTTAACCGAATTTTTTC
CCATCGCGATCTAATTCTCCCCCGCTTAATACTGACGCTCTCGCACCCATCTCTCTCCTTCTAGCCTCCG
CTAGTCAAAATTTTTGGCGTACTCACCAGTCGCCGCCCCTCGCCTCTTGCCGTGCGCGCTTCAGCAAGCC
GAGTCCTGCGTCGAGAGAGCTCCTCTGGTTTCCCTTTCGCTTTCAAGTCCCTGTTCGGGCGCCACTGCTA
GAGATTTTCCACACTGACTAAAAGGGTCTGAGGGATCTCTAGTTACCAGAGTCACACAACAGACGGGCAC
ACACTACTTGAAGCACTCAAGGCAAGCTTTATTGAGGCTTAAGCAGTGGGTTCCCTAGTTAGCCAGAGAG
CTCCCAGGCTCAGATCTGGTCTAACCAGAGAGACCCAGTACAGGCAAAACGCGCTGCTTATATAGACCTC
CCACCGTACACGCCTACCGCCCATTTGCGTCAATGGGGCGGAGTTGTTACGACATTTTGGAAAGTCCCGT
TGATTTTGGTGCCAAAACAAACTCCCATTGACGTCAATGGGGTGGAGACTTGGAAATCCCCGTGAGTCAA
ACCGCTATCCACGCCCATTGATGTACTGCCAAAACCGCATCACCATGGTAATAGCGATGACTAATACGTA
GATGTACTGCCAAGTAGGAAAGTCCCATAAGGTCATGTACTGGGCATAATGCCAGGCGGGCCATTTACCG
TCATTGACGTCAATAGGGGGCGTACTTGGCATATGATACACTTGATGTACTGCCAAGTGGGCAGTTTACC
GTAAATACTCCACCCATTGACGTCAATGGAAAGTCCCTATTGGCGTTACTATGGGAACATACGTCATTAT
TGACGTCAATGGGCGGGGGTCGTTGGGCGGTCAGCCAGGCGGGCCATTTACCGTAAGTTATGTAACGCGG
AACTCCATATATGGGCTATGAACTAATGACCCCGTAATTGATTACTATTAATAACTAGTCAATAATCAAT
GTCAACGCGTATATCTGGCCCGTACATCGCGAAGCAGCGCAAAACGCCTAACCCTAAGCAGATTCTTCAT
GCAATTGTCGGTCAAGCCTTGCCTTGTTGTAGCTTAAATTTTGCTCGCGCACTACTCAGCGACCTCCAAC
ACACAAGCAGGGAGCAGATACTGGCTTAACTATGCGGCATCAGAGCAGATTGTACTGAGAGTGCACCATA
GGGGATCGGGAGATCTCCCGATCCGTCGACGTCAGGTGGCACTTTTCGGGGAAATGTGCGCGGAACCCCT
ATTTGTTTATTTTTCTAAATACATTCAAATATGTATCCGCTCATGAGACAATAACCCTGATAAATGCTTC
AATAATATTGAAAAAGGAAGAGTATGAGTATTCAACATTTCCGTGTCGCCCTTATTCCCTTTTTTGCGGC
ATTTTGCCTTCCTGTTTTTGCTCACCCAGAAACGCTGGTGAAAGTAAAAGATGCTGAAGATCAGTTGGGT
GCACGAGTGGGTTACATCGAACTGGATCTCAACAGCGGTAAGATCCTTGAGAGTTTTCGCCCCGAAGAAC
GTTTTCCAATGATGAGCACTTTTAAAGTTCTGCTATGTGGCGCGGTATTATCCCGTATTGACGCCGGGCA
AGAGCAACTCGGTCGCCGCATACACTATTCTCAGAATGACTTGGTTGAGTACTCACCAGTCACAGAAAAG
CATCTTACGGATGGCATGACAGTAAGAGAATTATGCAGTGCTGCCATAACCATGAGTGATAACACTGCGG
CCAACTTACTTCTGACAACGATCGGAGGACCGAAGGAGCTAACCGCTTTTTTGCACAACATGGGGGATCA
TGTAACTCGCCTTGATCGTTGGGAACCGGAGCTGAATGAAGCCATACCAAACGACGAGCGTGACACCACG
ATGCCTGTAGCAATGGCAACAACGTTGCGCAAACTATTAACTGGCGAACTACTTACTCTAGCTTCCCGGC
AACAATTAATAGACTGGATGGAGGCGGATAAAGTTGCAGGACCACTTCTGCGCTCGGCCCTTCCGGCTGG
CTGGTTTATTGCTGATAAATCTGGAGCCGGTGAGCGTGGGTCTCGCGGTATCATTGCAGCACTGGGGCCA
GATGGTAAGCCCTCCCGTATCGTAGTTATCTACACGACGGGGAGTCAGGCAACTATGGATGAACGAAATA
GACAGATCGCTGAGATAGGTGCCTCACTGATTAAGCATTGGTAACTGTCAGACCAAGTTTACTCATATAT
ACTTTAGATTGATTTAAAACTTCATTTTTAATTTAAAAGGATCTAGGTGAAGATCCTTTTTGATAATCTC
ATGACCAAAATCCCTTAACGTGAGTTTTCGTTCCACTGAGCGTCAGACCCCGTAGAAAAGATCAAAGGAT
CTTCTTGAGATCCTTTTTTTCTGCGCGTAATCTGCTGCTTGCAAACAAAAAAACCACCGCTACCAGCGGT
GGTTTGTTTGCCGGATCAAGAGCTACCAACTCTTTTTCCGAAGGTAACTGGCTTCAGCAGAGCGCAGATA
CCAAATACTGTTCTTCTAGTGTAGCCGTAGTTAGGCCACCACTTCAAGAACTCTGTAGCACCGCCTACAT
ACCTCGCTCTGCTAATCCTGTTACCAGTGGCTGCTGCCAGTGGCGATAAGTCGTGTCTTACCGGGTTGGA
CTCAAGACGATAGTTACCGGATAAGGCGCAGCGGTCGGGCTGAACGGGGGGTTCGTGCACACAGCCCAGC
TTGGAGCGAACGACCTACACCGAACTGAGATACCTACAGCGTGAGCTATGAGAAAGCGCCACGCTTCCCG
AAGGGAGAAAGGCGGACAGGTATCCGGTAAGCGGCAGGGTCGGAACAGGAGAGCGCACGAGGGAGCTTCC
AGGGGGAAACGCCTGGTATCTTTATAGTCCTGTCGGGTTTCGCCACCTCTGACTTGAGCGTCGATTTTTG
TGATGCTCGTCAGGGGGGCGGAGCCTATGGAAAAACGCCAGCAACGCGGCCTTTTTACGGTTCCTGGCCT
TTTGCTGGCCTTTTGCTCACATGTTCTTTCCTGCGTTATCCCCTGATTCTGTGGATAACCGTATTACCGC
CTTTGAGTGAGCTGATACCGCTCGCCGCAGCCGAACGACCGAGCGCAGCGAGTCAGTGAGCGAGGAAGCG
GAAGAGCGCCCAATACGCAAACCGCCTCTCCCCGCGCGTTGGCCGATTCATTAATGCAGCTGGCACGACA
GGTTTCCCGACTGGAAAGCGGGCAGTGAGCGCAACGCAATTAATGTGAGTTAGCTCACTCATTAGGCACC
CCAGGCTTTACACTTTATGCTTCCGGCTCGTATGTTGTGTGGAATTGTGAGCGGATAACAATTTCACACA
GGAAACAGCTATGACCATGATTACGCCAAGCTCTAGCTAGAGGTCGACGGTATACAGACATGATAAGATA
CATTGATGAGTTTGGACAAACCACAACTAGAATGCAGTGAAAAAAATGCTTTATTTGTGAAATTTGTGAT
GCTATTGCTTTATTTGTAACCATTATAAGCTGCAATAAACAAGTTGGGGTGGGCGAAGAACTCCAGCATG
AGATCCCCGCGCTGGAGGATCATCCAGCCGGCGTCCCGGAAAACGATTCCGAAGCCCAACCTTTCATAGA
AGGCGGCGGTGGAATCGAAATCTCGTAGCACGTGTCAGTCCTGCTCCTCGGCCACGAAGTGCACGCAGTT
GCCGGCCGGGTCGCGCAGGGCGAACTCCCGCCCCCACGGCTGCTCGCCGATCTCGGTCATGGCCGGCCCG
GAGGCGTCCCGGAAGTTCGTGGACACGACCTCCGACCACTCGGCGTACAGCTCGTCCAGGCCGCGCACCC
ACACCCAGGCCAGGGTGTTGTCCGGCACCACCTGGTCCTGGACCGCGCTGATGAACAGGGTCACGTCGTC
CCGGACCACACCGGCGAAGTCGTCCTCCACGAAGTCCCGGGAGAACCCGAGCCGGTCGGTCCAGAACTCG
ACCGCTCCGGCGACGTCGCGCGCGGTGAGCACCGGAACGGCACTGGTCAACTTGGCCATGGTTTAGTTCC
TCACCTTGTCGTATTATACTATGCCGATATACTATGCCGATGATTAATTGTCAACACGTGCTGATCAGAT
CCGAAAATGGATATACAAGCTCCCGGGAGCTTTTTGCAAAAGCCTAGGCCTCCAAAAAAGCCTCCTCACT
ACTTCTGGAATAGCTCAGAGGCAGAGGCG
Features (pLannotate 1.2.2; 33 found; start..end, strand, type, name):
    277..705     -  rep_origin     f1 ori (sequence partly withheld): f1 bacteriophage origin of replication; arrow indicates direction of (+) strand synthesis
    726..747     -  promoter       SV40 promoter (fragment): SV40 enhancer and early promoter
    751..975     -  polyA_signal   bGH poly(A) signal: bovine growth hormone polyadenylation signal
   1007..1240    -  LTR            3' LTR (ΔU3): self-inactivating 3' long terminal repeat (LTR) from HIV-1
   1242..1261    -  misc_feature   cPPT/CTS (fragment): central polypurine tract and central termination sequence of HIV-1
   1312..1900    -  misc_feature   WPRE: woodchuck hepatitis virus posttranscriptional regulatory element
   1917..2624    -  CDS            mCherry: monomeric derivative of DsRed fluorescent protein (Shaner et al., 2004) mammalian codon-optimized
   2762..6865    -  CDS            Cas9: Cas9 (Csn1) endonuclease from the Streptococcus pyogenes Type II CRISPR/Cas system generates RNA-guided double strand breaks in DNA
   6890..7101    -  promoter       EF-1α core promoter: core promoter for human elongation factor EF-1α
   7127..7145    -  CDS            small t antigen (fragment): SV40 (simian virus 40) small t antigen
   7163..7238    -  misc_RNA       gRNA scaffold: guide RNA scaffold for the Streptococcus pyogenes CRISPR/Cas9 system
   7268..7508    -  promoter       U6 promoter: RNA polymerase III promoter for human U6 snRNA
   7559..7676    -  misc_feature   cPPT/CTS: central polypurine tract and central termination sequence of HIV-1
   7726..7826    -  CDS            Rev (fragment): human immunodeficiency virus 1 (HIV-1) Rev protein; rev; enhances nuclear export of unspliced and incompletely spliced viral mRNAs
   8203..8436    -  misc_feature   RRE: The Rev response element (RRE) of HIV-1 allows for Rev-dependent mRNA export from the nucleus to the cytoplasm.
   8582..8945    -  CDS            HIV-1 gag (fragment): gag protein from human immunodeficiency virus 1; gag
   8929..9054    -  misc_feature   HIV-1 Ψ: packaging signal of human immunodeficiency virus type 1
   9101..9281    -  LTR            5' LTR (truncated): truncated 5' long terminal repeat (LTR) from HIV-1
   9299..9498    -  promoter       CMV promoter: human cytomegalovirus (CMV) immediate early promoter
   9499..9878    -  enhancer       CMV enhancer: human cytomegalovirus immediate early enhancer
  10033..10085   +  misc_feature   bom (fragment): basis of mobility region from pBR322
  10144..10248   +  promoter       AmpR promoter: bla
  10249..11109   +  CDS            AmpR: β-lactamase; bla; confers resistance to ampicillin, carbenicillin, and related antibiotics
  11280..11868   +  rep_origin     ori: high-copy-number ColE1/pMB1/pBR322/pUC origin of replication
  12051..12143   +  CDS            lacI (fragment): lac repressor; lacI; The lac repressor binds to the lac operator to inhibit transcription in E. coli. This inhibition can be relieved by adding lactose or isopropyl-β-D-thiogalactopyranoside (IPTG).
  12156..12177   +  protein_bind   CAP binding site: CAP binding activates transcription in the presence of cAMP. E. coli catabolite activator protein
  12192..12222   +  promoter       lac promoter: promoter for the E. coli lac operon
  12226..12248   +  protein_bind   lac operator (fragment): The lac repressor binds to the lac operator to inhibit transcription in E. coli. This inhibition can be relieved by adding lactose or isopropyl-β-D-thiogalactopyranoside (IPTG). lac repressor encoded by lacI
  12319..12440   -  polyA_signal   SV40 poly(A) signal: SV40 polyadenylation signal
  12435..12560   -  CDS            ble (fragment): BLE_KLEPN - Experimental evidence at protein level: Swiss-Prot protein existence level 1. Binding protein with a strong affinity to the bleomycin family of antibiotics. Binds to CL990; an antimitotic-antibiotic compound. From Klebsiella pneumoniae.
  12570..12944   -  CDS            BleoR: antibiotic-binding protein; Sh ble from Streptoalloteichus hindustanus; confers resistance to bleomycin, phleomycin, and Zeocin™
  12963..13010   -  promoter       EM7 promoter: synthetic bacterial promoter&nbsp
  13058..263     -  promoter       SV40 promoter (across the origin): SV40 enhancer and early promoter
