[The description below was written by a language model from this plasmid's Addgene catalogue record and pLannotate feature annotations shown in this document.]
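Description:
msHook2 g2 lentiCRISPRv2-mCherry is an all-in-one lentiviral CRISPR/Cas9 knockout vector, built on the lentiCRISPRv2 mCherry backbone, that targets the mouse Hook2 gene. It is propagated in E. coli through a high-copy ColE1/pUC-type origin with ampicillin resistance (AmpR); an f1 origin is also present. The backbone outside the viral cassette additionally carries an SV40 promoter/EM7-driven BleoR cassette with an SV40 poly(A) signal, although the record lists mCherry, rather than a drug marker, as the selectable marker for mammalian cells.

The transfer cassette has a third-generation layout. A CMV enhancer/promoter fused to a truncated HIV-1 5' LTR drives production of the genomic RNA, which is followed by the Ψ packaging signal, a gag fragment, the RRE for Rev-dependent nuclear export, the cPPT/CTS, and a self-inactivating ΔU3 3' LTR with a downstream bGH poly(A) signal. Within this unit, a human U6 RNA polymerase III promoter expresses the Hook2-specific guide ("g2") joined to the S. pyogenes gRNA scaffold. An EF-1α core promoter drives S. pyogenes Cas9, followed by the mCherry coding sequence. The short gap between the two reading frames is not annotated, so the record does not say how they are linked. A WPRE downstream of mCherry enhances transcript expression.

After packaging and transduction, the integrated provirus delivers both nuclease and guide, producing double-strand breaks in Hook2 that can disrupt the gene, while red fluorescence allows transduced cells to be identified or sorted. The construct was deposited in connection with a proteomic study of cellular responses to NLRP3 agonists.
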