Addgene plasmid #218653: msHook2 g2 lentiCRISPRv2-mCherry
Purpose: Knockout vector for mouse Hook2
Depositing lab: Wade Harper. Depositing organization: Harvard Medical School. Publication: Spatiotemporal proteomic profiling of cellular responses to NLRP3 agonists. Hollingsworth LR, Veeraraghavan P, Paulo JA, Harper JW. bioRxiv 2024.04.19.590338 10.1101/2024.04.19.590338.
Backbone
  Vector backbone: lentiCRISPRv2 mCherry
  Vector type: Mammalian Expression, Lentiviral, CRISPR
  Selectable markers: mCherry
Growth in bacteria
  Bacterial resistance: Ampicillin, 100 μg/mL
  Growth temperature: 30°C
  Growth strain: NEB Stable
  Copy number: High Copy
Gene/Insert
  Gene/Insert name: Hook2
  gRNA/shRNA sequence: GGAGATGCTGATCTGACACA
  Species: M. musculus (mouse)
  Entrez Gene: Hook2 (a.k.a. A630054I03Rik, mHK2)
  Cloning method: Unknown
  Sequencing primers: 5′ hU6-F (5'-GAGGGCCTATTTCCCATGATT-3')
Terms and licenses: Academic/Nonprofit Terms; Industry Terms: Not Available to Industry
Depositor comments: Additional data, code, and other details related to this work (Hollingsworth et al. 2024) are available at https://harperlab.pubpub.org/pub/nlrp3/.
How to cite: msHook2 g2 lentiCRISPRv2-mCherry was a gift from Wade Harper (Addgene plasmid # 218653 ; http://n2t.net/addgene:218653 ; RRID:Addgene_218653)
